Addgene plasmid #99134: pAAV-CAG-mNeonGreen
Purpose: An AAV genome that ubiquitously expresses the fluorescent protein mNeonGreen from the CAG promoter
Depositing lab: Viviana Gradinaru. Depositing organization: California Institute of Technology. Publication: Engineered AAVs for efficient noninvasive gene delivery to the central and peripheral nervous systems. Chan KY, Jang MJ, Yoo BB, Greenbaum A, Ravi N, Wu WL, Sanchez-Guardado L, Lois C, Mazmanian SK, Deverman BE, Gradinaru V. Nat Neurosci. 2017 Aug;20(8):1172-1179. doi: 10.1038/nn.4593. Epub 2017 Jun 26. PubMed 28671695.
Backbone
  Vector backbone: pAAV
  Vector type: Mammalian Expression, AAV
Growth in bacteria
  Bacterial resistance: Ampicillin, 100 μg/mL
  Growth temperature: 37°C
  Growth strain: NEB Stable
  Copy number: High Copy
Gene/Insert
  Gene/Insert name: mNeonGreen
  Insert size (bp): 3296
  Promoter: CAG
  Cloning method: Restriction Enzyme; 5′ cloning site KpnI (not destroyed); 3′ cloning site EcoRI/HindIII (not destroyed)
Terms and licenses: Academic/Nonprofit Terms; Industry Terms: Not Available to Industry
How to cite: pAAV-CAG-mNeonGreen was a gift from Viviana Gradinaru (Addgene plasmid # 99134 ; http://n2t.net/addgene:99134 ; RRID:Addgene_99134)
