[The description below was written by a language model from this plasmid's Addgene catalogue record and pLannotate feature annotations shown in this document.]
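Description:
pAAV-CAG-mNeonGreen is an adeno-associated virus transfer (genome) plasmid for mammalian expression, built on a pAAV backbone. It carries a ubiquitous fluorescent reporter cassette between AAV2 inverted terminal repeats. In bacteria it is maintained as a high-copy plasmid through a ColE1/pUC-type origin and selected with ampicillin via the β-lactamase gene. An f1 phage origin is also present in the backbone. The sequence annotation detects the right-hand ITR in full, but the left-hand ITR only as two short fragments. This may reflect the difficulty of sequencing and annotating these hairpin-forming repeats rather than a real truncation, and the record does not resolve the point. ITR instability is the usual reason such plasmids are kept in recombination-deficient strains, which is consistent with the listed growth strain.

The payload is driven by the CAG promoter, annotated here as its component parts: the human cytomegalovirus immediate-early enhancer, the chicken β-actin promoter, and a chimeric chicken β-actin/rabbit β-globin intron. The short "HBB" hit reflects the globin-derived end of that intron region rather than a separate gene. Downstream lies the mNeonGreen coding sequence, a bright, fast-maturing monomeric green/yellow fluorescent protein derived from Branchiostoma lanceolatum. It is followed by a WPRE, which enhances transcript stability and expression, and by the human growth hormone polyadenylation signal. No tags, recombinase sites or cell-type-specific elements are annotated, so expression should be constitutive in any transduced cell.

When supplied with rep/cap and helper functions in packaging cells, the ITR-flanked cassette is packaged into recombinant AAV particles. The construct was deposited in connection with work on engineered AAV capsids for noninvasive delivery to the central and peripheral nervous systems, where a broadly expressed reporter like this serves to visualise and compare transduction across tissues.
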