Features (pLannotate 1.2.2; 19 found; start..end, strand, type, name):
     12..39      +  repeat_region  AAV2 ITR (fragment): inverted terminal repeat of adeno-associated virus serotype 2 inverted
     68..95      +  repeat_region  AAV2 ITR (fragment): inverted terminal repeat of adeno-associated virus serotype 2 inverted
    210..513     +  enhancer       CMV enhancer: human cytomegalovirus immediate early enhancer
    515..792     +  promoter       chicken β-actin promoter: No description available
    793..928     +  intron         hybrid intron (fragment): hybrid between chicken β-actin (CBA) and minute virus of mice (MMV) introns (Gray et al., 2011)
    993..1198    +  intron         chimeric intron (fragment): chimera between introns from chicken β-actin and rabbit β-globin
   1196..1258    +  CDS            HBB (fragment): HBB_LEPEU - Experimental evidence at protein level: Swiss-Prot protein existence level 1. Involved in oxygen transport from the lung to the various peripheral tissues. From Lepus europaeus (European hare).
   1274..1981    +  CDS            mNeonGreen: mNeonGreen is a basic (constitutively fluorescent) green/yellow fluorescent protein published in 2013, derived from Branchiostoma lanceolatum. It is reported to be a very rapidly-maturing monomer with moderate acid sensitivity.
   1985..2009    +  misc_feature   MCS (fragment): pBluescript multiple cloning site
   2009..2597    +  misc_feature   WPRE: woodchuck hepatitis virus posttranscriptional regulatory element
   2629..3105    +  polyA_signal   hGH poly(A) signal: human growth hormone polyadenylation signal
   3145..3285    +  repeat_region  AAV2 ITR: inverted terminal repeat of adeno-associated virus serotype 2 inverted
   3290..3341    -  misc_feature   bom (fragment): basis of mobility region from pBR322
   3360..3815    +  rep_origin     f1 ori (sequence partly withheld): f1 bacteriophage origin of replication; arrow indicates direction of (+) strand synthesis
   3816..3865    -  misc_feature   bom (fragment): basis of mobility region from pBR322
   3967..4002    -  CDS            rop (fragment): Rop protein, which maintains plasmids at low copy number; rop
   4097..4201    +  promoter       AmpR promoter: bla
   4202..5062    +  CDS            AmpR: β-lactamase; bla; confers resistance to ampicillin, carbenicillin, and related antibiotics
   5233..5821    +  rep_origin     ori: high-copy-number ColE1/pMB1/pBR322/pUC origin of replication
>Addgene plasmid #99134 | pAAV-CAG-mNeonGreen | addgene full sequence | sequence record 191158 | Addgene NGS Result
CCTGCAGGCAGCTGCGCGCTCGCTCGCTCACTGAGGCCGCCCGGGCGTCGGGCGACCTTTGGTCGCCCGG
CCTCAGTGAGCGAGCGAGCGCGCAGAGAGGGAGTGGCCAACTCCATCACTAGGGGTTCCTGCGGCCGCAC
GCGTAACACTAGTTATTAATAGTAATCAATTACGGGGTCATTAGTTCATAGCCCATATATGGAGTTCCGC
GTTACATAACTTACGGTAAATGGCCCGCCTGGCTGACCGCCCAACGACCCCCGCCCATTGACGTCAATAA
TGACGTATGTTCCCATAGTAACGCCAATAGGGACTTTCCATTGACGTCAATGGGTGGAGTATTTACGGTA
AACTGCCCACTTGGCAGTACATCAAGTGTATCATATGCCAAGTACGCCCCCTATTGACGTCAATGACGGT
AAATGGCCCGCCTGGCATTATGCCCAGTACATGACCTTATGGGACTTTCCTACTTGGCAGTACATCTACG
TATTAGTCATCGCTATTACCATGGTCGAGGTGAGCCCCACGTTCTGCTTCACTCTCCCCATCTCCCCCCC
CTCCCCACCCCCAATTTTGTATTTATTTATTTTTTAATTATTTTGTGCAGCGATGGGGGCGGGGGGGGGG
GGGGGGCGCGCGCCAGGCGGGGCGGGGCGGGGCGAGGGGCGGGGCGGGGCGAGGCGGAGAGGTGCGGCGG
CAGCCAATCAGAGCGGCGCGCTCCGAAAGTTTCCTTTTATGGCGAGGCGGCGGCGGCGGCGGCCCTATAA
AAAGCGAAGCGCGCGGCGGGCGGGAGTCGCTGCGCGCTGCCTTCGCCCCGTGCCCCGCTCCGCCGCCGCC
TCGCGCCGCCCGCCCCGGCTCTGACTGACCGCGTTACTCCCACAGGTGAGCGGGCGGGACGGCCCTTCTC
CTCCGGGCTGTAATTAGCGCTTGGTTTAATGACGGCTTGTTTCTTTTCTGTGGCTGCGTGAAAGCCTTGA
GGGGCTCCGGGAGCGCCGGCAGGAAGGAAATGGGCGGGGAGGGCCTTCGTGCGTCGCCGCGCCGCCGTCC
CCTTCTCCCTCTCCAGCCTCGGGGCTGTCCGCGGGGGGACGGCTGCCTTCGGGGGGGACGGGGCAGGGCG
GGGTTCGGCTTCTGGCGTGTGACCGGCGGCTCTAGAGCCTCTGCTAACCATGTTCATGCCTTCTTCTTTT
TCCTACAGCTCCTGGGCAACGTGCTGGTTATTGTGCTGTCTCATCATTTTGGCAAAGAATTGCGGCCCAA
CGGTACCGCCACCATGGTGAGCAAGGGCGAGGAGGATAACATGGCCTCTCTCCCAGCGACACATGAGTTA
CACATCTTTGGCTCCATCAACGGTGTGGACTTTGACATGGTGGGTCAGGGCACCGGCAATCCAAATGATG
GTTATGAGGAGTTAAACCTGAAGTCCACCAAGGGTGACCTCCAGTTCTCCCCCTGGATTCTGGTCCCTCA
TATCGGGTATGGCTTCCATCAGTACCTGCCCTACCCTGACGGGATGTCGCCTTTCCAGGCCGCCATGGTA
GATGGCTCCGGATACCAAGTCCATCGCACAATGCAGTTTGAAGATGGTGCCTCCCTTACTGTTAACTACC
GCTACACCTACGAGGGAAGCCACATCAAAGGAGAGGCCCAGGTGAAGGGGACTGGTTTCCCTGCTGACGG
TCCTGTGATGACCAACTCGCTGACCGCTGCGGACTGGTGCAGGTCGAAGAAGACTTACCCCAACGACAAA
ACCATCATCAGTACCTTTAAGTGGAGTTACACCACTGGAAATGGCAAGCGCTACCGGAGCACTGCGCGGA
CCACCTACACCTTTGCCAAGCCAATGGCGGCTAACTATCTGAAGAACCAGCCGATGTACGTGTTCCGTAA
GACGGAGCTCAAGCACTCCAAGACCGAGCTCAACTTCAAGGAGTGGCAAAAGGCCTTTACCGATGTGATG
GGCATGGACGAGCTGTACAAGTGAGAATTCGATATCAAGCTTATCGATAATCAACCTCTGGATTACAAAA
TTTGTGAAAGATTGACTGGTATTCTTAACTATGTTGCTCCTTTTACGCTATGTGGATACGCTGCTTTAAT
GCCTTTGTATCATGCTATTGCTTCCCGTATGGCTTTCATTTTCTCCTCCTTGTATAAATCCTGGTTGCTG
TCTCTTTATGAGGAGTTGTGGCCCGTTGTCAGGCAACGTGGCGTGGTGTGCACTGTGTTTGCTGACGCAA
CCCCCACTGGTTGGGGCATTGCCACCACCTGTCAGCTCCTTTCCGGGACTTTCGCTTTCCCCCTCCCTAT
TGCCACGGCGGAACTCATCGCCGCCTGCCTTGCCCGCTGCTGGACAGGGGCTCGGCTGTTGGGCACTGAC
AATTCCGTGGTGTTGTCGGGGAAATCATCGTCCTTTCCTTGGCTGCTCGCCTATGTTGCCACCTGGATTC
TGCGCGGGACGTCCTTCTGCTACGTCCCTTCGGCCCTCAATCCAGCGGACCTTCCTTCCCGCGGCCTGCT
GCCGGCTCTGCGGCCTCTTCCGCGTCTTCGCCTTCGCCCTCAGACGAGTCGGATCTCCCTTTGGGCCGCC
TCCCCGCATCGATACCGAGCGCTGCTCGAGAGATCTACGGGTGGCATCCCTGTGACCCCTCCCCAGTGCC
TCTCCTGGCCCTGGAAGTTGCCACTCCAGTGCCCACCAGCCTTGTCCTAATAAAATTAAGTTGCATCATT
TTGTCTGACTAGGTGTCCTTCTATAATATTATGGGGTGGAGGGGGGTGGTATGGAGCAAGGGGCAAGTTG
GGAAGACAACCTGTAGGGCCTGCGGGGTCTATTGGGAACCAAGCTGGAGTGCAGTGGCACAATCTTGGCT
CACTGCAATCTCCGCCTCCTGGGTTCAAGCGATTCTCCTGCCTCAGCCTCCCGAGTTGTTGGGATTCCAG
GCATGCATGACCAGGCTCAGCTAATTTTTGTTTTTTTGGTAGAGACGGGGTTTCACCATATTGGCCAGGC
TGGTCTCCAACTCCTAATCTCAGGTGATCTACCCACCTTGGCCTCCCAAATTGCTGGGATTACAGGCGTG
AACCACTGCTCCCTTCCCTGTCCTTCTGATTTTGTAGGTAACCACGTGCGGACCGAGCGGCCGCAGGAAC
CCCTAGTGATGGAGTTGGCCACTCCCTCTCTGCGCGCTCGCTCGCTCACTGAGGCCGGGCGACCAAAGGT
CGCCCGACGCCCGGGCTTTGCCCGGGCGGCCTCAGTGAGCGAGCGAGCGCGCAGCTGCCTGCAGGGGCGC
CTGATGCGGTATTTTCTCCTTACGCATCTGTGCGGTATTTCACACCGCATA
[95 nt withheld, positions 3342-3436]
T
[46 nt withheld, positions 3438-3483]
C
[141 nt withheld, positions 3485-3625]
CCTTTGACGTTGGAGTCCACGTTCTTT
[37 nt withheld, positions 3653-3689]
ACTCTATCTCGGGCTATTCTTTTGATTTATAAGGGATTTTGCCGATTTCGGTCTATTGGTTAAAAAATGA
GCTGATTTAACAAAAATTTAACGCGAATTTTAACAAAATATTAACGTTTACAATTTTATGGTGCACTCTC
AGTACAATCTGCTCTGATGCCGCATAGTTAAGCCAGCCCCGACACCCGCCAACACCCGCTGACGCGCCCT
GACGGGCTTGTCTGCTCCCGGCATCCGCTTACAGACAAGCTGTGACCGTCTCCGGGAGCTGCATGTGTCA
GAGGTTTTCACCGTCATCACCGAAACGCGCGAGACGAAAGGGCCTCGTGATACGCCTATTTTTATAGGTT
AATGTCATGATAATAATGGTTTCTTAGACGTCAGGTGGCACTTTTCGGGGAAATGTGCGCGGAACCCCTA
TTTGTTTATTTTTCTAAATACATTCAAATATGTATCCGCTCATGAGACAATAACCCTGATAAATGCTTCA
ATAATATTGAAAAAGGAAGAGTATGAGTATTCAACATTTCCGTGTCGCCCTTATTCCCTTTTTTGCGGCA
TTTTGCCTTCCTGTTTTTGCTCACCCAGAAACGCTGGTGAAAGTAAAAGATGCTGAAGATCAGTTGGGTG
CACGAGTGGGTTACATCGAACTGGATCTCAACAGCGGTAAGATCCTTGAGAGTTTTCGCCCCGAAGAACG
TTTTCCAATGATGAGCACTTTTAAAGTTCTGCTATGTGGCGCGGTATTATCCCGTATTGACGCCGGGCAA
GAGCAACTCGGTCGCCGCATACACTATTCTCAGAATGACTTGGTTGAGTACTCACCAGTCACAGAAAAGC
ATCTTACGGATGGCATGACAGTAAGAGAATTATGCAGTGCTGCCATAACCATGAGTGATAACACTGCGGC
CAACTTACTTCTGACAACGATCGGAGGACCGAAGGAGCTAACCGCTTTTTTGCACAACATGGGGGATCAT
GTAACTCGCCTTGATCGTTGGGAACCGGAGCTGAATGAAGCCATACCAAACGACGAGCGTGACACCACGA
TGCCTGTAGCAATGGCAACAACGTTGCGCAAACTATTAACTGGCGAACTACTTACTCTAGCTTCCCGGCA
ACAATTAATAGACTGGATGGAGGCGGATAAAGTTGCAGGACCACTTCTGCGCTCGGCCCTTCCGGCTGGC
TGGTTTATTGCTGATAAATCTGGAGCCGGTGAGCGTGGGTCTCGCGGTATCATTGCAGCACTGGGGCCAG
ATGGTAAGCCCTCCCGTATCGTAGTTATCTACACGACGGGGAGTCAGGCAACTATGGATGAACGAAATAG
ACAGATCGCTGAGATAGGTGCCTCACTGATTAAGCATTGGTAACTGTCAGACCAAGTTTACTCATATATA
CTTTAGATTGATTTAAAACTTCATTTTTAATTTAAAAGGATCTAGGTGAAGATCCTTTTTGATAATCTCA
TGACCAAAATCCCTTAACGTGAGTTTTCGTTCCACTGAGCGTCAGACCCCGTAGAAAAGATCAAAGGATC
TTCTTGAGATCCTTTTTTTCTGCGCGTAATCTGCTGCTTGCAAACAAAAAAACCACCGCTACCAGCGGTG
GTTTGTTTGCCGGATCAAGAGCTACCAACTCTTTTTCCGAAGGTAACTGGCTTCAGCAGAGCGCAGATAC
CAAATACTGTTCTTCTAGTGTAGCCGTAGTTAGGCCACCACTTCAAGAACTCTGTAGCACCGCCTACATA
CCTCGCTCTGCTAATCCTGTTACCAGTGGCTGCTGCCAGTGGCGATAAGTCGTGTCTTACCGGGTTGGAC
TCAAGACGATAGTTACCGGATAAGGCGCAGCGGTCGGGCTGAACGGGGGGTTCGTGCACACAGCCCAGCT
TGGAGCGAACGACCTACACCGAACTGAGATACCTACAGCGTGAGCTATGAGAAAGCGCCACGCTTCCCGA
AGGGAGAAAGGCGGACAGGTATCCGGTAAGCGGCAGGGTCGGAACAGGAGAGCGCACGAGGGAGCTTCCA
GGGGGAAACGCCTGGTATCTTTATAGTCCTGTCGGGTTTCGCCACCTCTGACTTGAGCGTCGATTTTTGT
GATGCTCGTCAGGGGGGCGGAGCCTATGGAAAAACGCCAGCAACGCGGCCTTTTTACGGTTCCTGGCCTT
TTGCTGGCCTTTTGCTCACATGT
